>Addgene plasmid #191912 | pET28 acid.6 | addgene full sequence | sequence record 379786 | Addgene NGS Result
TAATACGACTCACTATAGGGGAATTGTGAGCGGATAACAATTCCCCTCTAGAAATAATTTTGTTTAACTT
TAAGAAGGAGATATACCATGGGCAGCAGCCATCATCATCATCATCACGTTAGCAAGGGCGAGGAGCTGTT
CACCGGCGTAGTTCCAATCCTTGTAGAACTCGACGGTGATGTCAATGGTCATAAATTCAGCGTGCGGGGA
GAGGGAGAAGGTGATGCAACCTATGGAAAGCTGACGTTGAAATTTATATGCACAACCGGAAAGTTACCTG
TGCCTTGGCCGACTCTCGTCACGACCTTGACGTATGGAGTACTGTGCTTTGCCCGCTATCCGGACCATAT
GAAACAACATGATTTCTTTAAAAGTGCCATGCCCGAAGGATACGTCCAAGAACGCACCATATTCTTTAAA
GATGATGGTTGTTATAAGACCAGAGCTGAAGTTAAATTTGAAGGCGACACCCTGGTTAACCGCATTGAAC
TTCATGGCATAGATTTTAAAGAAGATGGCAACATCCTGGGCCATAAGCTGGAATACAACATGAACTCACA
TAATGTTTACATTATGCCGGACAAGCAAAATAACGGTATAAAGGTGAATTTTAAAGTTCGTCACAATATA
GAAGACGGATCGGTACAGCTGGCTGATTTATACCAGCAGAACACCCCCATTGGCGATGGTCCAGTGTTAC
TGCCTGATTATCATTATCTTCATACCTGGAGCGAGCTGTCGAAGGATCCGAACGAGAAACGTGACCATAT
GGTTTTACTGGAATTTGTCGAAGCCGCAGGTATCACTCTCGGCATGGACGAGCTGTATAAGTAATGAGAT
CCGGCTGCTAACAAAGCCCGAAAGGAAGCTGAGTTGGCTGCTGCCACCGCTGAGCAATAACTAGCATAAC
CCCTTGGGGCCTCTAAACGGGTCTTGAGGGGTTTTTTGCTGAAAGGAGGAACTATATCCGGATTGGCGAA
TGGG
[124 nt withheld, positions 985-1108]
C
[91 nt withheld, positions 1110-1200]
A
[49 nt withheld, positions 1202-1250]
CCTTTGACGTTGGAGTCCACGTTCTTT
[37 nt withheld, positions 1278-1314]
ACCCTATCTCGGTCTATTCTTTTGATTTATAAGGGATTTTGCCGATTTCGGCCTATTGGTTAAAAAATGA
GCTGATTTAACAAAAATTTAACGCGAATTTTAACAAAATATTAACGCTTACAATTTAGGTGGCACTTTTC
GGGGAAATGTGCGCGGAACCCCTATTTGTTTATTTTTCTAAATACATTCAAATATGTATCCGCTCATGAA
TTAATTCTTAGAAAAACTCATCGAGCATCAAATGAAACTGCAATTTATTCATATCAGGATTATCAATACC
ATATTTTTGAAAAAGCCGTTTCTGTAATGAAGGAGAAAACTCACCGAGGCAGTTCCATAGGATGGCAAGA
TCCTGGTATCGGTCTGCGATTCCGACTCGTCCAACATCAATACAACCTATTAATTTCCCCTCGTCAAAAA
TAAGGTTATCAAGTGAGAAATCACCATGAGTGACGACTGAATCCGGTGAGAATGGCAAAAGTTTATGCAT
TTCTTTCCAGACTTGTTCAACAGGCCAGCCATTACGCTCGTCATCAAAATCACTCGCATCAACCAAACCG
TTATTCATTCGTGATTGCGCCTGAGCGAGACGAAATACGCGATCGCTGTTAAAAGGACAATTACAAACAG
GAATCGAATGCAACCGGCGCAGGAACACTGCCAGCGCATCAACAATATTTTCACCTGAATCAGGATATTC
TTCTAATACCTGGAATGCTGTTTTCCCGGGGATCGCAGTGGTGAGTAACCATGCATCATCAGGAGTACGG
ATAAAATGCTTGATGGTCGGAAGAGGCATAAATTCCGTCAGCCAGTTTAGTCTGACCATCTCATCTGTAA
CATCATTGGCAACGCTACCTTTGCCATGTTTCAGAAACAACTCTGGCGCATCGGGCTTCCCATACAATCG
ATAGATTGTCGCACCTGATTGCCCGACATTATCGCGAGCCCATTTATACCCATATAAATCAGCATCCATG
TTGGAATTTAATCGCGGCCTAGAGCAAGACGTTTCCCGTTGAATATGGCTCATAACACCCCTTGTATTAC
TGTTTATGTAAGCAGACAGTTTTATTGTTCATGACCAAAATCCCTTAACGTGAGTTTTCGTTCCACTGAG
CGTCAGACCCCGTAGAAAAGATCAAAGGATCTTCTTGAGATCCTTTTTTTCTGCGCGTAATCTGCTGCTT
GCAAACAAAAAAACCACCGCTACCAGCGGTGGTTTGTTTGCCGGATCAAGAGCTACCAACTCTTTTTCCG
AAGGTAACTGGCTTCAGCAGAGCGCAGATACCAAATACTGTCCTTCTAGTGTAGCCGTAGTTAGGCCACC
ACTTCAAGAACTCTGTAGCACCGCCTACATACCTCGCTCTGCTAATCCTGTTACCAGTGGCTGCTGCCAG
TGGCGATAAGTCGTGTCTTACCGGGTTGGACTCAAGACGATAGTTACCGGATAAGGCGCAGCGGTCGGGC
TGAACGGGGGGTTCGTGCACACAGCCCAGCTTGGAGCGAACGACCTACACCGAACTGAGATACCTACAGC
GTGAGCTATGAGAAAGCGCCACGCTTCCCGAAGGGAGAAAGGCGGACAGGTATCCGGTAAGCGGCAGGGT
CGGAACAGGAGAGCGCACGAGGGAGCTTCCAGGGGGAAACGCCTGGTATCTTTATAGTCCTGTCGGGTTT
CGCCACCTCTGACTTGAGCGTCGATTTTTGTGATGCTCGTCAGGGGGGCGGAGCCTATGGAAAAACGCCA
GCAACGCGGCCTTTTTACGGTTCCTGGCCTTTTGCTGGCCTTTTGCTCACATGTTCTTTCCTGCGTTATC
CCCTGATTCTGTGGATAACCGTATTACCGCCTTTGAGTGAGCTGATACCGCTCGCCGCAGCCGAACGACC
GAGCGCAGCGAGTCAGTGAGCGAGGAAGCGGAAGAGCGCCTGATGCGGTATTTTCTCCTTACGCATCTGT
GCGGTATTTCACACCGCAATGGTGCACTCTCAGTACAATCTGCTCTGATGCCGCATAGTTAAGCCAGTAT
ACACTCCGCTATCGCTACGTGACTGGGTCATGGCTGCGCCCCGACACCCGCCAACACCCGCTGACGCGCC
CTGACGGGCTTGTCTGCTCCCGGCATCCGCTTACAGACAAGCTGTGACCGTCTCCGGGAGCTGCATGTGT
CAGAGGTTTTCACCGTCATCACCGAAACGCGCGAGGCAGCTGCGGTAAAGCTCATCAGCGTGGTCGTGAA
GCGATTCACAGATGTCTGCCTGTTCATCCGCGTCCAGCTCGTTGAGTTTCTCCAGAAGCGTTAATGTCTG
GCTTCTGATAAAGCGGGCCATGTTAAGGGCGGTTTTTTCCTGTTTGGTCACTGATGCCTCCGTGTAAGGG
GGATTTCTGTTCATGGGGGTAATGATACCGATGAAACGAGAGAGGATGCTCACGATACGGGTTACTGATG
ATGAACATGCCCGGTTACTGGAACGTTGTGAGGGTAAACAACTGGCGGTATGGATGCGGCGGGACCAGAG
AAAAATCACTCAGGGTCAATGCCAGCGCTTCGTTAATACAGATGTAGGTGTTCCACAGGGTAGCCAGCAG
CATCCTGCGATGCAGATCCGGAACATAATGGTGCAGGGCGCTGACTTCCGCGTTTCCAGACTTTACGAAA
CACGGAAACCGAAGACCATTCATGTTGTTGCTCAGGTCGCAGACGTTTTGCAGCAGCAGTCGCTTCACGT
TCGCTCGCGTATCGGTGATTCATTCTGCTAACCAGTAAGGCAACCCCGCCAGCCTAGCCGGGTCCTCAAC
GACAGGAGCACGATCATGCGCACCCGTGGGGCCGCCATGCCGGCGATAATGGCCTGCTTCTCGCCGAAAC
GTTTGGTGGCGGGACCAGTGACGAAGGCTTGAGCGAGGGCGTGCAAGATTCCGAATACCGCAAGCGACAG
GCCGATCATCGTCGCGCTCCAGCGAAAGCGGTCCTCGCCGAAAATGACCCAGAGCGCTGCCGGCACCTGT
CCTACGAGTTGCATGATAAAGAAGACAGTCATAAGTGCGGCGACGATAGTCATGCCCCGCGCCCACCGGA
AGGAGCTGACTGGGTTGAAGGCTCTCAAGGGCATCGGTCGAGATCCCGGTGCCTAATGAGTGAGCTAACT
TACATTAATTGCGTTGCGCTCACTGCCCGCTTTCCAGTCGGGAAACCTGTCGTGCCAGCTGCATTAATGA
ATCGGCCAACGCGCGGGGAGAGGCGGTTTGCGTATTGGGCGCCAGGGTGGTTTTTCTTTTCACCAGTGAG
ACGGGCAACAGCTGATTGCCCTTCACCGCCTGGCCCTGAGAGAGTTGCAGCAAGCGGTCCACGCTGGTTT
GCCCCAGCAGGCGAAAATCCTGTTTGATGGTGGTTAACGGCGGGATATAACATGAGCTGTCTTCGGTATC
GTCGTATCCCACTACCGAGATATCCGCACCAACGCGCAGCCCGGACTCGGTAATGGCGCGCATTGCGCCC
AGCGCCATCTGATCGTTGGCAACCAGCATCGCAGTGGGAACGATGCCCTCATTCAGCATTTGCATGGTTT
GTTGAAAACCGGACATGGCACTCCAGTCGCCTTCCCGTTCCGCTATCGGCTGAATTTGATTGCGAGTGAG
ATATTTATGCCAGCCAGCCAGACGCAGACGCGCCGAGACAGAACTTAATGGGCCCGCTAACAGCGCGATT
TGCTGGTGACCCAATGCGACCAGATGCTCCACGCCCAGTCGCGTACCGTCTTCATGGGAGAAAATAATAC
TGTTGATGGGTGTCTGGTCAGAGACATCAAGAAATAACGCCGGAACATTAGTGCAGGCAGCTTCCACAGC
AATGGCATCCTGGTCATCCAGCGGATAGTTAATGATCAGCCCACTGACGCGTTGCGCGAGAAGATTGTGC
ACCGCCGCTTTACAGGCTTCGACGCCGCTTCGTTCTACCATCGACACCACCACGCTGGCACCCAGTTGAT
CGGCGCGAGATTTAATCGCCGCGACAATTTGCGACGGCGCGTGCAGGGCCAGACTGGAGGTGGCAACGCC
AATCAGCAACGACTGTTTGCCCGCCAGTTGTTGTGCCACGCGGTTGGGAATGTAATTCAGCTCCGCCATC
GCCGCTTCCACTTTTTCCCGCGTTTTCGCAGAAACGTGGCTGGCCTGGTTCACCACGCGGGAAACGGTCT
GATAAGAGACACCGGCATACTCTGCGACATCGTATAACGTTACTGGTTTCACATTCACCACCCTGAATTG
ACTCTCTTCCGGGCGCTATCATGCCATACCGCGAAAGGTTTTGCGCCATTCGATGGTGTCCGGGATCTCG
ACGCTCTCCCTTATGCGACTCCTGCATTAGGAAGCAGCCCAGTAGTAGGTTGAGGCCGTTGAGCACCGCC
GCCGCAAGGAATGGTGCATGCAAGGAGATGGCGCCCAACAGTCCCCCGGCCACGGGGCCTGCCACCATAC
CCACGCCGAAACAAGCGCTCATGAGCCCGAAGTGGCGAGCCCGATCTTCCCCATCGGTGATGTCGGCGAT
ATAGGCGCCAGCAACCGCACCTGTGGCGCCGGTGATGCCGGCCACGATGCGTCCGGCGTAGAGGATCGAG
ATCTCGATCCCGCGAAAT
Features (pLannotate 1.2.2; 19 found; start..end, strand, type, name):
      1..19      +  promoter       T7 promoter: promoter for bacteriophage T7 RNA polymerase
     20..44      +  protein_bind   lac operator: The lac repressor binds to the lac operator to inhibit transcription in E. coli. This inhibition can be relieved by adding lactose or isopropyl-β-D-thiogalactopyranoside (IPTG). lac repressor encoded by lacI
     59..81      +  RBS            RBS: efficient ribosome binding site from bacteriophage T7 gene 10 (Olins and Rangwala, 1989)
    100..116     +  CDS            capTEV™ (fragment): composite tag for in vivo biotinylation, TEV protease cleavage, and 6xHis tagging
    118..831     +  CDS            mEGFP: mEGFP is a basic (constitutively fluorescent) green fluorescent protein published in 2002, derived from Aequorea victoria. It has moderate acid sensitivity.
    844..893     +  CDS            SET1 (fragment): solubility-enhancement tag derived from T7 phage gene 10B
    901..948     +  terminator     T7 terminator: transcription terminator for bacteriophage T7 RNA polymerase
    985..1413    +  rep_origin     f1 ori (sequence partly withheld): f1 bacteriophage origin of replication; arrow indicates direction of (+) strand synthesis
   1466..1523    +  promoter       AmpR promoter (fragment): bla
   1532..2347    -  CDS            KanR: aminoglycoside phosphotransferase; aph(3')-Ia; confers resistance to kanamycin in bacteria or G418 (Geneticin®) in eukaryotes
   2469..3057    +  rep_origin     ori: high-copy-number ColE1/pMB1/pBR322/pUC origin of replication
   3243..3382    -  misc_feature   bom: basis of mobility region from pBR322
   3484..3675    -  CDS            rop: Rop protein, which maintains plasmids at low copy number; rop
   3692..4072    +  CDS            YPB1_ECOLX: Protein predicted: Swiss-Prot protein existence level 4. From Escherichia coli.
   4144..4435    -  CDS            TcR (fragment): tetracycline efflux protein; tet; confers resistance to tetracycline
   4450..4471    -  protein_bind   CAP binding site: CAP binding activates transcription in the presence of cAMP. E. coli catabolite activator protein
   4484..5566    -  CDS            lacI: lac repressor; lacI; The lac repressor binds to the lac operator to inhibit transcription in E. coli. This inhibition can be relieved by adding lactose or isopropyl-β-D-thiogalactopyranoside (IPTG).
   5567..5644    -  promoter       lacI promoter: lacI
   5652..5931    -  CDS            TcR (fragment): tetracycline efflux protein; tet; confers resistance to tetracycline
