[The description below was written by a language model from this plasmid's Addgene catalogue record and pLannotate feature annotations shown in this document.]
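Description:
pET28 acid.6 is a bacterial expression plasmid built on the pET28 backbone that encodes acid.6, a computationally designed variant of Aequorea victoria GFP. The full sequenced record is 5,952 nt. The plasmid is maintained in E. coli through a ColE1/pMB1-type origin and selected with kanamycin via the aph(3')-Ia gene. The catalogue lists it as high copy, although the annotated backbone also retains the rop gene and the bom region from pBR322, which are usually associated with lower copy number. An f1 origin is present as well. The short tetracycline-resistance fragments, the AmpR promoter fragment and a predicted E. coli ORF appear to be non-functional backbone remnants picked up by automated annotation.

The 747 bp insert sits in a standard pET expression cassette: a T7 promoter followed by a lac operator and the T7 gene 10 ribosome binding site, with a T7 terminator downstream. The plasmid-borne lacI gene supplies repressor, so expression is expected to be IPTG-inducible in hosts that provide T7 RNA polymerase. The coding region is annotated as mEGFP-like and carries the substitutions Q69L, S72A, Y145M, T167V and H181L. It is preceded by an N-terminal His tag, which the annotation tool detects as a short fragment of a composite tag. A brief match to a solubility tag after the coding sequence is probably vector-derived sequence rather than a deliberate fusion. The insert was introduced by BsaI cloning that destroyed both sites.

According to the depositor, the design was generated by the htFuncLib algorithm as part of work on a designed active-site library of functional GFP variants. The construct is suited to producing and purifying this variant in E. coli for characterisation of its fluorescence properties.
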