Addgene plasmid #191912: pET28 acid.6
Purpose: Encodes a GFP design, acid.6
Depositing lab: Sarel Fleishman. Depositing organization: Weizmann Institute of Science. Publication: Designed active-site library reveals thousands of functional GFP variants. Weinstein JY, Marti-Gomez C, Lipsh-Sokolik R, Hoch SY, Liebermann D, Nevo R, Weissman H, Petrovich-Kopitman E, Margulies D, Ivankov D, McCandlish DM, Fleishman SJ. Nat Commun. 2023 May 20;14(1):2890. doi: 10.1038/s41467-023-38099-z. PubMed 37210560.
Backbone
  Vector backbone: pET28
  Backbone size w/o insert (bp): 5209
  Vector type: Bacterial Expression
Growth in bacteria
  Bacterial resistance: Kanamycin, 50 μg/mL
  Growth temperature: 37°C
  Growth strain: DH5alpha
  Copy number: High Copy
Gene/Insert
  Gene/Insert name: acid.6
  Species: Aequorea victoria
  Insert size (bp): 747
  Mutation: Q69L S72A Y145M T167V H181L
  Promoter: T7
  Tag / fusion protein: His Tag (N terminal on insert)
  Cloning method: Restriction Enzyme; 5′ cloning site BsaI (destroyed during cloning); 3′ cloning site BsaI (destroyed during cloning)
  Sequencing primers: 5′ TAATACGACTCACTATAGGG; 3′ gctagttattgctcagcgg
Terms and licenses: Academic/Nonprofit Terms; Industry Terms: Not Available to Industry
Depositor comments: Design created by the htFuncLib algorithm
How to cite: pET28 acid.6 was a gift from Sarel Fleishman (Addgene plasmid # 191912 ; http://n2t.net/addgene:191912 ; RRID:Addgene_191912)
